>Addgene plasmid #116374 | pHAGE-ESR1-Y537S | addgene full sequence | sequence record 252639 | Addgene NGS Result
TGGAAGGGCTAATTCACTCCCAAAGAAGACAAGATATCCTTGATCTGTGGATCTACCACACACAAGGCTA
CTTCCCTGATTAGCAGAACTACACACCAGGGCCAGGGGTCAGATATCCACTGACCTTTGGATGGTGCTAC
AAGCTAGTACCAGTTGAGCCAGATAAGGTAGAAGAGGCCAATAAAGGAGAGAACACCAGCTTGTTACACC
CTGTGAGCCTGCATGGGATGGATGACCCGGAGAGAGAAGTGTTAGAGTGGAGGTTTGACAGCCGCCTAGC
ATTTCATCACGTGGCCCGAGAGCTGCATCCGGAGTACTTCAAGAACTGCTGATATCGAGCTTGCTACAAG
GGACTTTCCGCTGGGGACTTTCCAGGGAGGCGTGGCCTGGGCGGGACTGGGGAGTGGCGAGCCCTCAGAT
CCTGCATATAAGCAGCTGCTTTTTGCCTGTACTGGGTCTCTCTGGTTAGACCAGATCTGAGCCTGGGAGC
TCTCTGGCTAACTAGGGAACCCACTGCTTAAGCCTCAATAAAGCTTGCCTTGAGTGCTTCAAGTAGTGTG
TGCCCGTCTGTTGTGTGACTCTGGTAACTAGAGATCCCTCAGACCCTTTTAGTCAGTGTGGAAAATCTCT
AGCAGTGGCGCCCGAACAGGGACTTGAAAGCGAAAGGGAAACCAGAGGAGCTCTCTCGACGCAGGACTCG
GCTTGCTGAAGCGCGCACGGCAAGAGGCGAGGGGCGGCGACTGGTGAGTACGCCAAAAATTTTGACTAGC
GGAGGCTAGAAGGAGAGAGATGGGTGCGAGAGCGTCAGTATTAAGCGGGGGAGAATTAGATCGCGATGGG
AAAAAATTCGGTTAAGGCCAGGGGGAAAGAAAAAATATAAATTAAAACATATAGTATGGGCAAGCAGGGA
GCTAGAACGATTCGCAGTTAATCCTGGCCTGTTAGAAACATCAGAAGGCTGTAGACAAATACTGGGACAG
CTACAACCATCCCTTCAGACAGGATCAGAAGAACTTAGATCATTATATAATACAGTAGCAACCCTCTATT
GTGTGCATCAAAGGATAGAGATAAAAGACACCAAGGAAGCTTTAGACAAGATAGAGGAAGAGCAAAACAA
AAGTAAGACCACCGCACAGCAAGCGGCCGGCCGCTGATCTTCAGACCTGGAGGAGGAGATATGAGGGACA
ATTGGAGAAGTGAATTATATAAATATAAAGTAGTAAAAATTGAACCATTAGGAGTAGCACCCACCAAGGC
AAAGAGAAGAGTGGTGCAGAGAGAAAAAAGAGCAGTGGGAATAGGAGCTTTGTTCCTTGGGTTCTTGGGA
GCAGCAGGAAGCACTATGGGCGCAGCGTCAATGACGCTGACGGTACAGGCCAGACAATTATTGTCTGGTA
TAGTGCAGCAGCAGAACAATTTGCTGAGGGCTATTGAGGCGCAACAGCATCTGTTGCAACTCACAGTCTG
GGGCATCAAGCAGCTCCAGGCAAGAATCCTGGCTGTGGAAAGATACCTAAAGGATCAACAGCTCCTGGGG
ATTTGGGGTTGCTCTGGAAAACTCATTTGCACCACTGCTGTGCCTTGGAATGCTAGTTGGAGTAATAAAT
CTCTGGAACAGATTTGGAATCACACGACCTGGATGGAGTGGGACAGAGAAATTAACAATTACACAAGCTT
AATACACTCCTTAATTGAAGAATCGCAAAACCAGCAAGAAAAGAATGAACAAGAATTATTGGAATTAGAT
AAATGGGCAAGTTTGTGGAATTGGTTTAACATAACAAATTGGCTGTGGTATATAAAATTATTCATAATGA
TAGTAGGAGGCTTGGTAGGTTTAAGAATAGTTTTTGCTGTACTTTCTATAGTGAATAGAGTTAGGCAGGG
ATATTCACCATTATCGTTTCAGACCCACCTCCCAACCCCGAGGGGACCCGACAGGCCCGAAGGAATAGAA
GAAGAAGGTGGAGAGAGAGACAGAGACAGATCCATTCGATTAGTGAACGGATCTCGACGGTATCGCCGAA
TTCACAAATGGCAGTATTCATCCACAATTTTAAAAGAAAAGGGGGGATTGGGGGGTACAGTGCAGGGGAA
AGAATAGTAGACATAATAGCAACAGACATACAAACTAAAGAATTACAAAAACAAATTACAAAAATTCAAA
ATTTTCGGGTTTATTACAGGGACAGCAGAGATCCAGTTTGGACTAGTCGTGAGGCTCCGGTGCCCGTCAG
TGGGCAGAGCGCACATCGCCCACAGTCCCCGAGAAGTTGGGGGGAGGGGTCGGCAATTGAACCGGTGCCT
AGAGAAGGTGGCGCGGGGTAAACTGGGAAAGTGATGTCGTGTACTGGCTCCGCCTTTTTCCCGAGGGTGG
GGGAGAACCGTATATAAGTGCAGTAGTCGCCGTGAACGTTCTTTTTCGCAACGGGTTTGCCGCCAGAACA
CAGGTAAGTGCCGTGTGTGGTTCCCGCGGGCCTGGCCTCTTTACGGGTTATGGCCCTTGCGTGCCTTGAA
TTACTTCCACCTGGCTGCAGTACGTGATTCTTGATCCCGAGCTTCGGGTTGGAAGTGGGTGGGAGAGTTC
GAGGCCTTGCGCTTAAGGAGCCCCTTCGCCTCGTGCTTGAGTTGAGGCCTGGCCTGGGCGCTGGGGCCGC
CGCGTGCGAATCTGGTGGCACCTTCGCGCCTGTCTCGCTGCTTTCGATAAGTCTCTAGCCATTTAAAATT
TTTGATGACCTGCTGCGACGCTTTTTTTCTGGCAAGATAGTCTTGTAAATGCGGGCCAAGATCTGCACAC
TGGTATTTCGGTTTTTGGGGCCGCGGGCGGCGACGGGGCCCGTGCGTCCCAGCGCACATGTTCGGCGAGG
CGGGGCCTGCGAGCGCGGCCACCGAGAATCGGACGGGGGTAGTCTCAAGCTGGCCGGCCTGCTCTGGTGC
CTGGCCTCGCGCCGCCGTGTATCGCCCCGCCCTGGGCGGCAAGGCTGGCCCGGTCGGCACCAGTTGCGTG
AGCGGAAAGATGGCCGCTTCCCGGCCCTGCTGCAGGGAGCTCAAAATGGAGGACGCGGCGCTCGGGAGAG
CGGGCGGGTGAGTCACCCACACAAAGGAAAAGGGCCTTTCCGTCCTCAGCCGTCGCTTCATGTGACTCCA
CGGAGTACCGGGCGCCGTCCAGGCACCTCGATTAGTTCTCGAGCTTTTGGAGTACGTCGTCTTTAGGTTG
GGGGGAGGGGTTTTATGCGATGGAGTTTCCCCACACTGAGTGGGTGGAGACTGAAGTTAGGCCAGCTTGG
CACTTGATGTAATTCTCCTTGGAATTTGCCCTTTTTGAGTTTGGATCTTGGTTCATTCTCAAGCCTCAGA
CAGTGGTTCAAAGTTTTTTTCTTCCATTTCAGGTGTCGTGAAGCGGCCCTGCAGATATCAACAAGTTTGT
ACAAAAAAGCAGGCTTCACCATGACCATGACCCTCCACACCAAAGCATCTGGGATGGCCCTACTGCATCA
GATCCAAGGGAACGAGCTGGAGCCCCTGAACCGTCCGCAGCTCAAGATCCCCCTGGAGCGGCCCCTGGGC
GAGGTGTACCTGGACAGCAGCAAGCCCGCCGTGTACAACTACCCCGAGGGCGCCGCCTACGAGTTCAACG
CCGCGGCCGCCGCCAACGCGCAGGTCTACGGTCAGACCGGCCTCCCCTACGGCCCCGGGTCTGAGGCTGC
GGCGTTCGGCTCCAACGGCCTGGGGGGTTTCCCCCCACTCAACAGCGTGTCTCCGAGCCCGCTGATGCTA
CTGCACCCGCCGCCGCAGCTGTCGCCTTTCCTGCAGCCCCACGGCCAGCAGGTGCCCTACTACCTGGAGA
ACGAGCCCAGCGGCTACACGGTGCGCGAGGCCGGCCCGCCGGCATTCTACAGGCCAAATTCAGATAATCG
ACGCCAGGGTGGCAGAGAAAGATTGGCCAGTACCAATGACAAGGGAAGTATGGCTATGGAATCTGCCAAG
GAGACTCGCTACTGTGCAGTGTGCAATGACTATGCTTCAGGCTACCATTATGGAGTCTGGTCCTGTGAGG
GCTGCAAGGCCTTCTTCAAGAGAAGTATTCAAGGACATAACGACTATATGTGTCCAGCCACCAACCAGTG
CACCATTGATAAAAACAGGAGGAAGAGCTGCCAGGCCTGCCGGCTCCGCAAATGCTACGAAGTGGGAATG
ATGAAAGGTGGGATACGAAAAGACCGAAGAGGAGGGAGAATGTTGAAACACAAGCGCCAGAGAGATGATG
GGGAGGGCAGGGGTGAAGTGGGGTCTGCTGGAGACATGAGAGCTGCCAACCTTTGGCCAAGCCCGCTCAT
GATCAAACGCTCTAAGAAGAACAGCCTGGCCTTGTCCCTGACGGCCGACCAGATGGTCAGTGCCTTGTTG
GATGCTGAGCCCCCCATACTCTATTCCGAGTATGATCCTACCAGACCCTTCAGTGAAGCTTCGATGATGG
GCTTACTGACCAACCTGGCAGACAGGGAGCTGGTTCACATGATCAACTGGGCGAAGAGGGTGCCAGGCTT
TGTGGATTTGACCCTCCATGATCAGGTCCACCTTCTAGAATGTGCCTGGCTAGAGATCCTGATGATTGGT
CTCGTCTGGCGCTCCATGGAGCACCCAGGGAAGCTACTGTTTGCTCCTAACTTGCTCTTGGACAGGAACC
AGGGAAAATGTGTAGAGGGCATGGTGGAGATCTTCGACATGCTGCTGGCTACATCATCTCGGTTCCGCAT
GATGAATCTGCAGGGAGAGGAGTTTGTGTGCCTCAAATCTATTATTTTGCTTAATTCTGGAGTGTACACA
TTTCTGTCCAGCACCCTGAAGTCTCTGGAAGAGAAGGACCATATCCACCGAGTCCTGGACAAGATCACAG
ACACTTTGATCCACCTGATGGCCAAGGCAGGCCTGACCCTGCAGCAGCAGCACCAGCGGCTGGCCCAGCT
CCTCCTCATCCTCTCCCACATCAGGCACATGAGTAACAAAGGCATGGAGCATCTGTACAGCATGAAGTGC
AAGAACGTGGTGCCCCTCTCTGACCTGCTGCTGGAGATGCTGGACGCCCACCGCCTACATGCGCCCACTA
GCCGTGGAGGGGCATCCGTGGAGGAGACGGACCAAAGCCACTTGGCCACTGCGGGCTCTACTTCATCGCA
TTCCTTGCAAAAGTATTACATCACGGGGGAGGCAGAGGGTTTCCCTGCCACGGTCTGAGACCCAGCTTTC
TTGTACAAAGTGGTTGATATCCAGCACAGTGGCGGCCGCTCGAGTCTAGAGGGCCCGCGGTTCGAAGGTA
AGCCTATCCCTAACCCTCTCCTCGGTCTCGATTCTACGCGTACCGGTTAGTAATGAGATCCCTCCCCCCC
CCCTAACGTTACTGGCCGAAGCCGCTTGGAATAAGGCCGGTGTGCGTTTGTCTATATGTTATTTTCCACC
ATATTGCCGTCTTTTGGCAATGTGAGGGCCCGGAAACCTGGCCCTGTCTTCTTGACGAGCATTCCTAGGG
GTCTTTCCCCTCTCGCCAAAGGAATGCAAGGTCTGTTGAATGTCGTGAAGGAAGCAGTTCCTCTGGAAGC
TTCTTGAAGACAAACAACGTCTGTAGCGACCCTTTGCAGGCAGCGGAACCCCCCACCTGGCGACAGGTGC
CTCTGCGGCCAAAAGCCACGTGTATAAGATACACCTGCAAAGGCGGCACAACCCCAGTGCCACGTTGTGA
GTTGGATAGTTGTGGAAAGAGTCAAATGGCTCTCCTCAAGCGTATTCAACAAGGGGCTGAAGGATGCCCA
GAAGGTACCCCATTGTATGGGATCTGATCTGGGGCCTCGGTGCACATGCTTTACATGTGTTTAGTCGAGG
TTAAAAAAACGTCTAGGCCCCCCGAACCACGGGGACGTGGTTTTCCTTTGAAAAACACGATGATAATATG
GCCACACATATGGTGAGCAAGGGCGAGGAGCTGTTCACCGGGGTGGTGCCCATCCTGGTCGAGCTGGACG
GCGACGTAAACGGCCACAAGTTCAGCGTGTCCGGCGAGGGCGAGGGCGATGCCACCTACGGCAAGCTGAC
CCTGAAGTTCATCTGCACCACCGGCAAGCTGCCCGTGCCCTGGCCCACCCTCGTGACCACCCTGACCTAC
GGCGTGCAGTGCTTCAGCCGCTACCCCGACCACATGAAGCAGCACGACTTCTTCAAGTCCGCCATGCCCG
AAGGCTACGTCCAGGAGCGCACCATCTTCTTCAAGGACGACGGCAACTACAAGACCCGCGCCGAGGTGAA
GTTCGAGGGCGACACCCTGGTGAACCGCATCGAGCTGAAGGGCATCGACTTCAAGGAGGACGGCAACATC
CTGGGGCACAAGCTGGAGTACAACTACAACAGCCACAACGTCTATATCATGGCCGACAAGCAGAAGAACG
GCATCAAGGTGAACTTCAAGATCCGCCACAACATCGAGGACGGCAGCGTGCAGCTCGCCGACCACTACCA
GCAGAACACCCCCATCGGCGACGGCCCCGTGCTGCTGCCCGACAACCACTACCTGAGCACCCAGTCCGCC
CTGAGCAAAGACCCCAACGAGAAGCGCGATCACATGGTCCTGCTGGAGTTCGTGACCGCCGCCGGGATCA
CTCTCGGCATGGACGAGCTGTACAAGTAAATCGATAGATCCTAATCAACCTCTGGATTACAAAATTTGTG
AAAGATTGACTGGTATTCTTAACTATGTTGCTCCTTTTACGCTATGTGGATACGCTGCTTTAATGCCTTT
GTATCATGCTATTGCTTCCCGTATGGCTTTCATTTTCTCCTCCTTGTATAAATCCTGGTTGCTGTCTCTT
TATGAGGAGTTGTGGCCCGTTGTCAGGCAACGTGGCGTGGTGTGCACTGTGTTTGCTGACGCAACCCCCA
CTGGTTGGGGCATTGCCACCACCTGTCAGCTCCTTTCCGGGACTTTCGCTTTCCCCCTCCCTATTGCCAC
GGCGGAACTCATCGCCGCCTGCCTTGCCCGCTGCTGGACAGGGGCTCGGCTGTTGGGCACTGACAATTCC
GTGGTGTTGTCGGGGAAATCATCGTCCTTTCCTTGGCTGCTCGCCTGTGTTGCCACCTGGATTCTGCGCG
GGACGTCCTTCTGCTACGTCCCTTCGGCCCTCAATCCAGCGGACCTTCCTTCCCGCGGCCTGCTGCCGGC
TCTGCGGCCTCTTCCGCGTCTTCGCCTTCGCCCTCAGACGAGTCGGATCTCCCTTTGGGCCGCCTCCCCG
CCTGAGATCCTTTAAGACCAATGACTTACAAGGCAGCTGTAGATCTTAGCCACTTTTTAAAAGAAAAGGG
GGGACTGGAAGGGCTAATTCACTCCCAACGAAGACAAGATCTGCTTTTTGCTTGTACTGGGTCTCTCTGG
TTAGACCAGATCTGAGCCTGGGAGCTCTCTGGCTAACTAGGGAACCCACTGCTTAAGCCTCAATAAAGCT
TGCCTTGAGTGCTTCAAGTAGTGTGTGCCCGTCTGTTGTGTGACTCTGGTAACTAGAGATCCCTCAGACC
CTTTTAGTCAGTGTGGAAAATCTCTAGCAGTAGTAGTTCATGTCATCTTATTATTCAGTATTTATAACTT
GCAAAGAAATGAATATCAGAGAGTGAGAGGCCCGGGTTAATTAAGGAAAGGGCTAGATCATTCTTGAAGA
CGAAAGGGCCTCGTGATACGCCTATTTTTATAGGTTAATGTCATGATAATAATGGTTTCTTAGACGTCAG
GTGGCACTTTTCGGGGAAATGTGCGCGGAACCCCTATTTGTTTATTTTTCTAAATACATTCAAATATGTA
TCCGCTCATGAGACAATAACCCTGATAAATGCTTCAATAATATTGAAAAAGGAAGAGTATGAGTATTCAA
CATTTCCGTGTCGCCCTTATTCCCTTTTTTGCGGCATTTTGCCTTCCTGTTTTTGCTCACCCAGAAACGC
TGGTGAAAGTAAAAGATGCTGAAGATCAGTTGGGTGCACGAGTGGGTTACATCGAACTGGATCTCAACAG
CGGTAAGATCCTTGAGAGTTTTCGCCCCGAAGAACGTTTTCCAATGATGAGCACTTTTAAAGTTCTGCTA
TGTGGCGCGGTATTATCCCGTGTTGACGCCGGGCAAGAGCAACTCGGTCGCCGCATACACTATTCTCAGA
ATGACTTGGTTGAGTACTCACCAGTCACAGAAAAGCATCTTACGGATGGCATGACAGTAAGAGAATTATG
CAGTGCTGCCATAACCATGAGTGATAACACTGCGGCCAACTTACTTCTGACAACGATCGGAGGACCGAAG
GAGCTAACCGCTTTTTTGCACAACATGGGGGATCATGTAACTCGCCTTGATCGTTGGGAACCGGAGCTGA
ATGAAGCCATACCAAACGACGAGCGTGACACCACGATGCCTGTAGCAATGGCAACAACGTTGCGCAAACT
ATTAACTGGCGAACTACTTACTCTAGCTTCCCGGCAACAATTAATAGACTGGATGGAGGCGGATAAAGTT
GCAGGACCACTTCTGCGCTCGGCCCTTCCGGCTGGCTGGTTTATTGCTGATAAATCTGGAGCCGGTGAGC
GTGGGTCTCGCGGTATCATTGCAGCACTGGGGCCAGATGGTAAGCCCTCCCGTATCGTAGTTATCTACAC
GACGGGGAGTCAGGCAACTATGGATGAACGAAATAGACAGATCGCTGAGATAGGTGCCTCACTGATTAAG
CATTGGTAACTGTCAGACCAAGTTTACTCATATATACTTTAGATTGATTTAAAACTTCATTTTTAATTTA
AAAGGATCTAGGTGAAGATCCTTTTTGATAATCTCATGACCAAAATCCCTTAACGTGAGTTTTCGTTCCA
CTGAGCGTCAGACCCCGTAGAAAAGATCAAAGGATCTTCTTGAGATCCTTTTTTTCTGCGCGTAATCTGC
TGCTTGCAAACAAAAAAACCACCGCTACCAGCGGTGGTTTGTTTGCCGGATCAAGAGCTACCAACTCTTT
TTCCGAAGGTAACTGGCTTCAGCAGAGCGCAGATACCAAATACTGTTCTTCTAGTGTAGCCGTAGTTAGG
CCACCACTTCAAGAACTCTGTAGCACCGCCTACATACCTCGCTCTGCTAATCCTGTTACCAGTGGCTGCT
GCCAGTGGCGATAAGTCGTGTCTTACCGGGTTGGACTCAAGACGATAGTTACCGGATAAGGCGCAGCGGT
CGGGCTGAACGGGGGGTTCGTGCACACAGCCCAGCTTGGAGCGAACGACCTACACCGAACTGAGATACCT
ACAGCGTGAGCTATGAGAAAGCGCCACGCTTCCCGAAGGGAGAAAGGCGGACAGGTATCCGGTAAGCGGC
AGGGTCGGAACAGGAGAGCGCACGAGGGAGCTTCCAGGGGGAAACGCCTGGTATCTTTATAGTCCTGTCG
GGTTTCGCCACCTCTGACTTGAGCGTCGATTTTTGTGATGCTCGTCAGGGGGGCGGAGCCTATGGAAAAA
CGCCAGCAACGCGGCCTTTTTACGGTTCCTGGCCTTTTGCTGGCCTTTTGCTCACATGTTCTTTCCTGCG
TTATCCCCTGATTCTGTGGATAACCGTATTACCGCCTTTGAGTGAGCTGATACCGCTCGCCGCAGCCGAA
CGACCGAGCGCAGCGAGTCAGTGAGCGAGGAAGCGGAAGAGCGCCCAATACGCAAACCGCCTCTCCCCGC
GCGTTGGCCGATTCATTAATGCAGCAAGCTCATGGCTGACTAATTTTTTTTATTTATGCAGAGGCCGAGG
CCGCCTCGGCCTCTGAGCTATTCCAGAAGTAGTGAGGAGGCTTTTTTGGAGGCCTAGGCTTTTGCAAAAA
GCTCCCCGTGGCACGACAGGTTTCCCGACTGGAAAGCGGGCAGTGAGCGCAACGCAATTAATGTGAGTTA
GCTCACTCATTAGGCACCCCAGGCTTTACACTTTATGCTTCCGGCTCGTATGTTGTGTGGAATTGTGAGC
GGATAACAATTTCACACAGGAAACAGCTATGACATGATTACGAATTTCACAAATAAAGCATTTTTTTCAC
TGCATTCTAGTTGTGGTTTGTCCAAACTCATCAATGTATCTTATCATGTCTGGATCAACTGGATAACTCA
AGCTAACCAAAATCATCCCAAACTTCCCACCCCATACCCTATTACCACTGCCAATTACCTGTGGTTTCAT
TTACTCTAAACCTGTGATTCCTCTGAATTATTTTCATTTTAAAGAAATTGTATTTGTTAAATATGTACTA
CAAACTTAGTAGT
Features (pLannotate 1.2.2; 28 found; start..end, strand, type, name):
    377..634     +  LTR            5' LTR (truncated): truncated 5' long terminal repeat (LTR) from HIV-1
    681..806     +  misc_feature   HIV-1 Ψ: packaging signal of human immunodeficiency virus type 1
    790..1128    +  CDS            HIV-1 gag (fragment): gag protein from human immunodeficiency virus 1; gag
   1303..1536    +  misc_feature   RRE: The Rev response element (RRE) of HIV-1 allows for Rev-dependent mRNA export from the nucleus to the cytoplasm.
   1913..2013    +  CDS            Rev (fragment): human immunodeficiency virus 1 (HIV-1) Rev protein; rev; enhances nuclear export of unspliced and incompletely spliced viral mRNAs
   2058..2175    +  misc_feature   cPPT/CTS: central polypurine tract and central termination sequence of HIV-1
   2223..3401    +  promoter       EF-1α promoter: strong constitutive promoter for human elongation factor EF-1α
   3421..3445    +  protein_bind   attB1: mutant version of attB; recombination site for the Gateway® BP reaction BP Clonase™
   3856..4188    +  CDS            ESR1: ESR1_SHEEP - Also known as ESR, NR3A1. Experimental evidence at transcript level: Swiss-Prot protein existence level 2. Nuclear hormone receptor. The steroid hormones and their receptors are involved in the regulation of eukaryotic gene expression and affect cellular proliferation and differentiation in target tissues. Ligand-dependent nuclear transactivation involves either direct homodimer binding to a palindromic estrogen response element (ERE) sequence or association with other DNA-binding transcription factors, such as AP-1/c-Jun, c-Fos, ATF-2, Sp1 and Sp3, to mediate ERE- independent sig
   4297..5231    +  CDS            ERT2 (fragment): mutated ligand-binding domain of the human estrogen receptor (Feil et al., 1997)
   5240..5264    -  protein_bind   attB2: mutant version of attB; recombination site for the Gateway® BP reaction BP Clonase™
   5317..5358    +  CDS            V5 tag: epitope tag from simian virus 5
   5484..5946    +  misc_feature   IRES: internal ribosome entry site (IRES) of the encephalomyocarditis virus (EMCV)
   5960..6679    +  CDS            EGFP: the original enhanced GFP (Yang et al., 1996) mammalian codon-optimized
   6693..7281    +  misc_feature   WPRE: woodchuck hepatitis virus posttranscriptional regulatory element
   7289..7354    +  CDS            nef (fragment): NEF_HV1Z2 - Experimental evidence at protein level: Swiss-Prot protein existence level 1. Extracellular Nef protein targets CD4(+) T-lymphocytes for apoptosis by interacting with CXCR4 surface receptors. From Human immunodeficiency virus type 1 group M subtype D (isolate Z2/CDC-Z34) (HIV-1).
   7356..7589    +  LTR            3' LTR (ΔU3): self-inactivating 3' long terminal repeat (LTR) from HIV-1
   7794..7898    +  promoter       AmpR promoter: bla
   7899..8759    +  CDS            AmpR: β-lactamase; bla; confers resistance to ampicillin, carbenicillin, and related antibiotics
   8930..9518    +  rep_origin     ori: high-copy-number ColE1/pMB1/pBR322/pUC origin of replication
   9701..9755    +  CDS            lacI (fragment): lac repressor; lacI; The lac repressor binds to the lac operator to inhibit transcription in E. coli. This inhibition can be relieved by adding lactose or isopropyl-β-D-thiogalactopyranoside (IPTG).
   9761..9854    +  rep_origin     SV40 ori (fragment): SV40 origin of replication
   9879..9916    +  CDS            lacI (fragment): lac repressor; lacI; The lac repressor binds to the lac operator to inhibit transcription in E. coli. This inhibition can be relieved by adding lactose or isopropyl-β-D-thiogalactopyranoside (IPTG).
   9929..9950    +  protein_bind   CAP binding site: CAP binding activates transcription in the presence of cAMP. E. coli catabolite activator protein
   9965..9995    +  promoter       lac promoter: promoter for the E. coli lac operon
  10003..10019   +  protein_bind   lac operator: The lac repressor binds to the lac operator to inhibit transcription in E. coli. This inhibition can be relieved by adding lactose or isopropyl-β-D-thiogalactopyranoside (IPTG). lac repressor encoded by lacI
  10053..10136   +  polyA_signal   SV40 poly(A) signal (fragment): SV40 polyadenylation signal
  10303..329     +  CDS            nef (fragment) (across the origin): NEF_HV1BR - Experimental evidence at protein level: Swiss-Prot protein existence level 1. Extracellular Nef protein targets CD4(+) T-lymphocytes for apoptosis by interacting with CXCR4 surface receptors (PubMed:14990729). From Human immunodeficiency virus type 1 group M subtype B (isolate BRU/LAI) (HIV-1).
