[The description below was written by a language model from this plasmid's Addgene catalogue record and pLannotate feature annotations shown in this document.]
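Description:
pHAGE-ESR1-Y537S is an HIV-1-based, self-inactivating lentiviral expression plasmid of about 10.3 kb, built on the pHAGE backbone to deliver a mutant form of human estrogen receptor alpha (ESR1) carrying the Y537S substitution. It is propagated in E. coli through a high-copy ColE1/pUC-type origin and selected with ampicillin via the β-lactamase gene. A recombination-deficient strain is recorded for growth, as is usual for LTR-containing plasmids. The viral portion comprises a truncated 5' LTR, the Ψ packaging signal with a short gag fragment, the Rev response element for Rev-dependent nuclear export of the genomic RNA, the cPPT/CTS element, and a ΔU3 3' LTR that inactivates LTR promoter activity after integration. Packaging functions are not encoded and must be supplied in trans.

Between the LTRs, the constitutive human EF-1α promoter drives the ESR1 open reading frame, which was introduced by Gateway recombination and is flanked by attB1 and attB2 sites. The automated annotation labels parts of this insert as sheep ESR1 and as an ERT2 fragment. These are homology matches to the estrogen receptor coding region and its ligand-binding domain, where residue 537 lies, rather than separate elements. A V5 epitope tag lies just downstream of attB2, but the record does not state whether it is fused in frame to the receptor. An EMCV IRES followed by EGFP allows transduced cells to be identified by fluorescence from the same transcript, and a WPRE enhances expression. The construct is used for stable lentiviral expression of this ESR1 variant in mammalian cells and was deposited in connection with a systematic functional survey of somatic cancer mutations.
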