Addgene plasmid #116374: pHAGE-ESR1-Y537S
Purpose: Lentiviral expression of ESR1 Y537S
Depositing lab: Gordon Mills & Kenneth Scott. Depositing organization: Baylor College of Medicine. Publication: Systematic Functional Annotation of Somatic Mutations in Cancer. Ng PK, Li J, Jeong KJ, Shao S, Chen H, Tsang YH, Sengupta S, Wang Z, Bhavana VH, Tran R, Soewito S, Minussi DC, Moreno D, Kong K, Dogruluk T, Lu H, Gao J, Tokheim C, Zhou DC, Johnson AM, Zeng J, Ip CKM, Ju Z, Wester M, Yu S, Li Y, Vellano CP, Schultz N, Karchin R, Ding L, Lu Y, Cheung LWT, Chen K, Shaw KR, Meric-Bernstam F, Scott KL, Yi S, Sahni N, Liang H, Mills GB. Cancer Cell. 2018 Mar 12;33(3):450-462.e10. doi: 10.1016/j.ccell.2018.01.021. PubMed 29533785.
Backbone
  Vector backbone: pHAGE
  Vector type: Lentiviral
Growth in bacteria
  Bacterial resistance: Ampicillin, 100 μg/mL
  Growth temperature: 37°C
  Growth strain: Stbl3
  Copy number: High Copy
Gene/Insert
  Gene/Insert name: ESR1
  Species: H. sapiens (human)
  Mutation: Y537S
  Entrez Gene: ESR1 (a.k.a. ER, ESR, ESRA, ESTRR, Era, NR3A1)
  Cloning method: Gateway Cloning
Terms and licenses: Academic/Nonprofit Terms; Industry Terms: Not Available to Industry
How to cite: pHAGE-ESR1-Y537S was a gift from Gordon Mills & Kenneth Scott (Addgene plasmid # 116374 ; http://n2t.net/addgene:116374 ; RRID:Addgene_116374)
