>Addgene plasmid #116374 | pHAGE-ESR1-Y537S | depositor partial sequence | sequence record 219248 | insert
ATGACCATGACCCTCCACACCAAAGCATCTGGGATGGCCCTACTGCATCAGATCCAAGGGAACGAGCTGG
AGCCCCTGAACCGTCCGCAGCTCAAGATCCCCCTGGAGCGGCCCCTGGGCGAGGTGTACCTGGACAGCAG
CAAGCCCGCCGTGTACAACTACCCCGAGGGCGCCGCCTACGAGTTCAACGCCGCGGCCGCCGCCAACGCG
CAGGTCTACGGTCAGACCGGCCTCCCCTACGGCCCCGGGTCTGAGGCTGCGGCGTTCGGCTCCAACGGCC
TGGGGGGTTTCCCCCCACTCAACAGCGTGTCTCCGAGCCCGCTGATGCTACTGCACCCGCCGCCGCAGCT
GTCGCCTTTCCTGCAGCCCCACGGCCAGCAGGTGCCCTACTACCTGGAGAACGAGCCCAGCGGCTACACG
GTGCGCGAGGCCGGCCCGCCGGCATTCTACAGGCCAAATTCAGATAATCGACGCCAGGGTGGCAGAGAAA
GATTGGCCAGTACCAATGACAAGGGAAGTATGGCTATGGAATCTGCCAAGGAGACTCGCTACTGTGCAGT
GTGCAATGACTATGCTTCAGGCTACCATTATGGAGTCTGGTCCTGTGAGGGCTGCAAGGCCTTCTTCAAG
AGAAGTATTCAAGGACATAACGACTATATGTGTCCAGCCACCAACCAGTGCACCATTGATAAAAACAGGA
GGAAGAGCTGCCAGGCCTGCCGGCTCCGCAAATGCTACGAAGTGGGAATGATGAAAGGTGGGATACGAAA
AGACCGAAGAGGAGGGAGAATGTTGAAACACAAGCGCCAGAGAGATGATGGGGAGGGCAGGGGTGAAGTG
GGGTCTGCTGGAGACATGAGAGCTGCCAACCTTTGGCCAAGCCCGCTCATGATCAAACGCTCTAAGAAGA
ACAGCCTGGCCTTGTCCCTGACGGCCGACCAGATGGTCAGTGCCTTGTTGGATGCTGAGCCCCCCATACT
CTATTCCGAGTATGATCCTACCAGACCCTTCAGTGAAGCTTCGATGATGGGCTTACTGACCAACCTGGCA
GACAGGGAGCTGGTTCACATGATCAACTGGGCGAAGAGGGTGCCAGGCTTTGTGGATTTGACCCTCCATG
ATCAGGTCCACCTTCTAGAATGTGCCTGGCTAGAGATCCTGATGATTGGTCTCGTCTGGCGCTCCATGGA
GCACCCAGGGAAGCTACTGTTTGCTCCTAACTTGCTCTTGGACAGGAACCAGGGAAAATGTGTAGAGGGC
ATGGTGGAGATCTTCGACATGCTGCTGGCTACATCATCTCGGTTCCGCATGATGAATCTGCAGGGAGAGG
AGTTTGTGTGCCTCAAATCTATTATTTTGCTTAATTCTGGAGTGTACACATTTCTGTCCAGCACCCTGAA
GTCTCTGGAAGAGAAGGACCATATCCACCGAGTCCTGGACAAGATCACAGACACTTTGATCCACCTGATG
GCCAAGGCAGGCCTGACCCTGCAGCAGCAGCACCAGCGGCTGGCCCAGCTCCTCCTCATCCTCTCCCACA
TCAGGCACATGAGTAACAAAGGCATGGAGCATCTGTACAGCATGAAGTGCAAGAACGTGGTGCCCCTCTC
TGACCTGCTGCTGGAGATGCTGGACGCCCACCGCCTACATGCGCCCACTAGCCGTGGAGGGGCATCCGTG
GAGGAGACGGACCAAAGCCACTTGGCCACTGCGGGCTCTACTTCATCGCATTCCTTGCAAAAGTATTACA
TCACGGGGGAGGCAGAGGGTTTCCCTGCCACGGTCTGA
